LOCUS       Exported 7663 bp ds-DNA circular SYN 13-MAY-2021
DEFINITION  encodes a donor vector for recombination with the Bxb1 recombinase
            with variant N51L of the Beta-2 Adrenergic Receptor and a
            cAMP-responsive luciferase reporter gene.
ACCESSION   .
VERSION     .
KEYWORDS    Bxb1Donor_N51L_ADRB2_LucReporter
SOURCE      synthetic DNA construct
  ORGANISM  synthetic DNA construct
REFERENCE   1 (bases 1 to 7663)
  TITLE     Structural and Functional Characterization of G Protein-Coupled
            Receptors with Deep Mutational Scanning
  JOURNAL   Unpublished
REFERENCE   2 (bases 1 to 7663)
  AUTHORS   .
  TITLE     Direct Submission
  JOURNAL   Exported May 13, 2021 from SnapGene Server 1.1.58
            http://www.snapgene.com
FEATURES             Location/Qualifiers
     source          1..7663
                     /organism="synthetic DNA construct"
                     /mol_type="other DNA"
     primer_bind     71..90
                     /label=pRS-marker
                     /note="pRS vectors, use to sequence yeast selectable
                     marker"
     regulatory      175..184
                     /regulatory_class="other"
                     /note="vertebrate consensus sequence for strong initiation
                     of translation (Kozak, 1987)"
     CDS             184..249
                     /codon_start=1
                     /product="three tandem FLAG(R) epitope tags, followed by an
                     enterokinase cleavage site"
                     /label=3xFLAG
                     /translation="DYKDHDGDYKDHDIDYKDDDDK"
     misc_feature    1501..2074
                     /label=IRES
                     /note="internal ribosome entry site (IRES) of the
                     encephalomyocarditis virus (EMCV)"
     misc_feature    1524..2076
                     /label=IRES
                     /note="internal ribosome entry site (IRES) of the
                     encephalomyocarditis virus (EMCV)"
     primer_bind     complement(1668..1685)
                     /label=IRES reverse
                     /note="IRES internal ribosome entry site, reverse primer.
                     Also called pCDH-rev"
     primer_bind     1895..1914
                     /label=IRES-F
                     /note="IRES internal ribosome entry site, forward primer"
     polyA_signal    2526..2750
                     /label=bGH poly(A) signal
                     /note="bovine growth hormone polyadenylation signal"
     promoter        3214..3245
                     /label=minP
                     /note="minimal TATA-box promoter with low basal activity"
     regulatory      3272..3281
                     /regulatory_class="other"
                     /note="vertebrate consensus sequence for strong initiation
                     of translation (Kozak, 1987)"
     CDS             3278..4930
                     /codon_start=1
                     /product="firefly luciferase"
                     /label=luciferase
                     /note="synthetic luc2 version of the luciferase gene"
                     /translation="MEDAKNIKKGPAPFYPLEDGTAGEQLHKAMKRYALVPGTIAFTDA
                     HIEVDITYAEYFEMSVRLAEAMKRYGLNTNHRIVVCSENSLQFFMPVLGALFIGVAVAP
                     ANDIYNERELLNSMGISQPTVVFVSKKGLQKILNVQKKLPIIQKIIIMDSKTDYQGFQS
                     MYTFVTSHLPPGFNEYDFVPESFDRDKTIALIMNSSGSTGLPKGVALPHRTACVRFSHA
                     RDPIFGNQIIPDTAILSVVPFHHGFGMFTTLGYLICGFRVVLMYRFEEELFLRSLQDYK
                     IQSALLVPTLFSFFAKSTLIDKYDLSNLHEIASGGAPLSKEVGEAVAKRFHLPGIRQGY
                     GLTETTSAILITPEGDDKPGAVGKVVPFFEAKVVDLDTGKTLGVNQRGELCVRGPMIMS
                     GYVNNPEATNALIDKDGWLHSGDIAYWDEDEHFFIVDRLKSLIKYKGYQVAPAELESIL
                     LQHPNIFDAGVAGLPDDDAGELPAAVVVLEHGKTMTEKEIVDYVASQVTTAKKLRGGVV
                     FVDEVPKGLTGKLDARKIREILIKAKKGGKIAV"
     polyA_signal    5261..5382
                     /label=SV40 poly(A) signal
                     /note="SV40 polyadenylation signal"
     primer_bind     complement(5298..5317)
                     /label=SV40pA-R
                     /note="SV40 polyA, reverse primer"
     primer_bind     5352..5371
                     /label=EBV-rev
                     /note="SV40 polyA terminator, reverse primer"
     primer_bind     complement(5407..5423)
                     /label=M13 rev
                     /note="common sequencing primer, one of multiple similar
                     variants"
     primer_bind     complement(5407..5423)
                     /label=M13 Reverse
                     /note="In lacZ gene. Also called M13-rev"
     primer_bind     complement(5420..5442)
                     /label=M13/pUC Reverse
                     /note="In lacZ gene"
     protein_bind    5431..5447
                     /label=lac operator
                     /bound_moiety="lac repressor encoded by lacI"
                     /note="The lac repressor binds to the lac operator to
                     inhibit transcription in E. coli. This inhibition can be
                     relieved by adding lactose or
                     isopropyl-beta-D-thiogalactopyranoside (IPTG)."
     promoter        complement(5455..5485)
                     /label=lac promoter
                     /note="promoter for the E. coli lac operon"
     protein_bind    5500..5521
                     /label=CAP binding site
                     /bound_moiety="E. coli catabolite activator protein"
                     /note="CAP binding activates transcription in the presence
                     of cAMP."
     primer_bind     complement(5638..5655)
                     /label=L4440
                     /note="L4440 vector, forward primer"
     rep_origin      complement(5809..6397)
                     /direction=LEFT
                     /label=ori
                     /note="high-copy-number ColE1/pMB1/pBR322/pUC origin of
                     replication"
     primer_bind     complement(5889..5908)
                     /label=pBR322ori-F
                     /note="pBR322 origin, forward primer"
     CDS             complement(6568..7383)
                     /codon_start=1
                     /gene="aph(3')-Ia"
                     /product="aminoglycoside phosphotransferase"
                     /label=KanR
                     /note="confers resistance to kanamycin in bacteria or G418
                     (Geneticin(R)) in eukaryotes"
                     /translation="MSHIQRETSCSRPRLNSNMDADLYGYKWARDNVGQSGATIYRLYG
                     KPDAPELFLKHGKGSVANDVTDEMVRLNWLTEFMPLPTIKHFIRTPDDAWLLTTAIPGK
                     TAFQVLEEYPDSGENIVDALAVFLRRLHSIPVCNCPFNSDRVFRLAQAQSRMNNGLVDA
                     SDFDDERNGWPVEQVWKEMHKLLPFSPDSVVTHGDFSLDNLIFDEGKLIGCIDVGRVGI
                     ADRYQDLAILWNCLGEFSPSLQKRLFQKYGIDNPDMNKLQFHLMLDEFF"
     primer_bind     7291..7310
                     /label=Kan-R
                     /note="Kanamycin resistance gene, reverse primer"
     promoter        complement(7384..7488)
                     /gene="bla"
                     /label=AmpR promoter
     primer_bind     7556..7574
                     /label=pBRforEco
                     /note="pBR322 vectors, upsteam of EcoRI site, forward
                     primer"
     primer_bind     complement(7612..7634)
                     /label=pGEX 3'
                     /note="pGEX vectors, reverse primer"
ORIGIN
        1 gccgggagca gacaagcccg tcagggcgcg tcagcgggtg ttggcgggtg tcggggctgg
       61 cttaactatg cggcatcaga gcagattgta ctgagagtgc acaagcttcc ggcttgtcga
      121 cgacggcggt ctccgtcgtc aggatcatcc ggggtagtaa taagggcgac cgccgccacc
      181 atggactaca aagaccatga cggtgattat aaagatcatg acatcgatta caaggatgac
      241 gatgataaag gatccggcca gcctggcaat ggcagcgcct ttctgctggc ccctaatggc
      301 tctcacgccc ccgatcacga cgtgacccag gaacgggatg aagtgtgggt cgtgggcatg
      361 ggcatcgtga tgagcctgat cgtgctggcc atcgtgttcg gcctcgtgct cgtgatcacc
      421 gctatcgcca agttcgagcg gctgcagacc gtgaccaact acttcatcac ctccctggcc
      481 tgcgccgacc tcgtgatggg actggctgtg gtgccttttg gagccgccca catcctgatg
      541 aagatgtgga ccttcggcaa cttttggtgc gagttctgga ccagcatcga cgtgctgtgc
      601 gtgaccgcct ccatcgagac actgtgtgtg atcgccgtgg acagatactt cgccatcacc
      661 agccccttca agtaccagag cctgctgacc aagaacaagg ccagagtgat cattctgatg
      721 gtgtggatcg tgtccggcct gaccagcttc ctgcccatcc agatgcactg gtacagagcc
      781 acccaccagg aagccatcaa ctgctacgcc aacgaaacct gctgcgactt cttcacaaac
      841 caggcctacg ccattgcctc cagcatcgtg tccttctacg tgcccctcgt gattatggtg
      901 ttcgtgtaca gccgggtgtt ccaggaagct aagcggcagc tgcagaagat cgacaagagc
      961 gagggccggt tccacgtgca gaacctgagc caggtggaac aggacggcag aacaggccac
     1021 ggcctgcgga gaagcagcaa gttctgcctg aaagagcaca aggccctgaa aaccctgggc
     1081 atcatcatgg gcaccttcac cctgtgctgg ctgcccttct tcatcgtgaa catcgtgcac
     1141 gtgatccagg acaacctgat ccggaaagag gtgtacatcc tgctgaactg gatcggctac
     1201 gtgaacagcg gcttcaaccc cctgatctac tgcagaagcc ccgacttccg gatcgccttc
     1261 caggaactgc tgtgcctgag aagaagcagc ctgaaggcct acggcaacgg ctacagcagc
     1321 aacggcaata ccggcgagca gagcggctac catgtggaac aggaaaaaga aaacaagctg
     1381 ctgtgcgagg acctgcccgg caccgaggat tttgtgggcc accagggaac cgtgcccagc
     1441 gacaacatcg acagccaggg cagaaactgc agcaccaacg acagcctgct gtgagctagc
     1501 cccctctccc tccccccccc ctaacgttac tggccgaagc cgcttggaat aaggccggtg
     1561 tgcgtttgtc tatatgtgat tttccaccat attgccgtct tttggcaatg tgagggcccg
     1621 gaaacctggc cctgtcttct tgacgagcat tcctaggggt ctttcccctc tcgccaaagg
     1681 aatgcaaggt ctgttgaatg tcgtgaagga agcagttcct ctggaagctt cttgaagaca
     1741 aacaacgtct gtagcgaccc tttgcaggca gcggaacccc ccacctggcg acaggtgcct
     1801 ctgcggccaa aagccacgtg tataagatac acctgcaaag gcggcacaac cccagtgcca
     1861 cgttgtgagt tggatagttg tggaaagagt caaatggctc tcctcaagcg tattcaacaa
     1921 ggggctgaag gatgcccaga aggtacccca ttgtatggga tctgatctgg ggcctcggtg
     1981 cacatgcttt acatgtgttt agtcgaggtt aaaaaaacgt ctaggccccc cgaaccacgg
     2041 ggacgtggtt ttcctttgaa aaacacgatg ataatatgaa aaccttcaac atctctcagc
     2101 aggatctgga gctggtggag gtcgccactg agaagatcac catgctctat gaggacaaca
     2161 agcaccatgt cggggcggcc atcaggacca agactgggga gatcatctct gctgtccaca
     2221 ttgaagccta cattggcagg gtcactgtct gtgctgaagc cattgccatt gggtctgctg
     2281 tgagcaacgg gcagaaggac tttgacacca ttgtggctgt caggcacccc tactctgatg
     2341 aggtggacag atccatcagg gtggtcagcc cctgtggcat gtgtagagag ctgatctctg
     2401 actatgctcc tgactgcttt gtgctcattg agatgaatgg caagctggtc aaaaccacca
     2461 ttgaggaact catccccctc aagtacacca ggaactaatc tcgttcgaaa atcatcgcgg
     2521 cccgactgtg ccttctagtt gccagccatc tgttgtttgc ccctcccccg tgccttcctt
     2581 gaccctggaa ggtgccactc ccactgtcct ttcctaataa aatgaggaaa ttgcatcgca
     2641 ttgtctgagt aggtgtcatt ctattctggg gggtggggtg gggcaggaca gcaaggggga
     2701 ggattgggaa gacaatagca ggcatgctgg ggatgcggtg ggctctatgg cacttttatg
     2761 agggacagcc ccccccccaa agcccccagg gatgtaatta cgtccctccc ccgctagggg
     2821 gcagcagcga gccgcccggg gctccgctcc ggtccggcgc tccccccgca tccccgagcc
     2881 ggcagcgtgc ggggacagcc cgggcacggg gaaggtggca cgggatcgct ttcctctgaa
     2941 cgcttctcgc tgctctttga gcctgcagac acctgggggg atacggggaa aaggacgcgt
     3001 gcaccagaca gtgacgtcag ctgccagatc ccatggccgt catactgtga cgtctttcag
     3061 acagcaccag acagtgacgt cagctgccag atcccatggc cgtcatactg tgacgtcttt
     3121 cagacacccc attgacgtca atgggagaac ggtacctgag ctcgctagcc tcgaggatat
     3181 caagatctgg cctcggcggc caagcttaga cactagaggg tatataatgg aagctcgact
     3241 tccagcttgg caatccggta ctgttggtaa agccaccatg gaagatgcca aaaacattaa
     3301 gaagggccca gcgccattct acccactcga agacgggacc gccggcgagc agctgcacaa
     3361 agccatgaag cgctacgccc tggtgcccgg caccatcgcc tttaccgacg cacatatcga
     3421 ggtggacatt acctacgccg agtacttcga gatgagcgtt cggctggcag aagctatgaa
     3481 gcgctatggg ctgaatacaa accatcggat cgtggtgtgc agcgagaata gcttgcagtt
     3541 cttcatgccc gtgttgggtg ccctgttcat cggtgtggct gtggccccag ctaacgacat
     3601 ctacaacgag cgcgagctgc tgaacagcat gggcatcagc cagcccaccg tcgtattcgt
     3661 gagcaagaaa gggctgcaaa agatcctcaa cgtgcaaaag aagctaccga tcatacaaaa
     3721 gatcatcatc atggatagca agaccgacta ccagggcttc caaagcatgt acaccttcgt
     3781 gacttcccat ttgccacccg gcttcaacga gtacgacttc gtgcccgaga gcttcgaccg
     3841 ggacaaaacc atcgccctga tcatgaacag tagtggcagt accggattgc ccaagggcgt
     3901 agccctaccg caccgcaccg cttgtgtccg attcagtcat gcccgcgacc ccatcttcgg
     3961 caaccagatc atccccgaca ccgctatcct cagcgtggtg ccatttcacc acggcttcgg
     4021 catgttcacc acgctgggct acttgatctg cggctttcgg gtcgtgctca tgtaccgctt
     4081 cgaggaggag ctattcttgc gcagcttgca agactataag attcaatctg ccctgctggt
     4141 gcccacacta tttagcttct tcgctaagag cactctcatc gacaagtacg acctaagcaa
     4201 cttgcacgag atcgccagcg gcggggcgcc gctcagcaag gaggtaggtg aggccgtggc
     4261 caaacgcttc cacctaccag gcatccgcca gggctacggc ctgacagaaa caaccagcgc
     4321 cattctgatc acccccgaag gggacgacaa gcctggcgca gtaggcaagg tggtgccctt
     4381 cttcgaggct aaggtggtgg acttggacac cggcaagaca ctgggtgtga accagcgcgg
     4441 cgagctgtgc gtccgtggcc ccatgatcat gagcggctac gttaacaacc ccgaggctac
     4501 aaacgctctc atcgacaagg acggctggct gcacagcggc gacatcgcct actgggacga
     4561 ggacgagcac ttcttcatcg tggaccggct gaagagcctg atcaaataca agggctacca
     4621 ggtagcccca gccgaactgg agagcatcct gctgcaacac cccaacatct tcgacgccgg
     4681 ggtcgccggc ctgcccgacg acgatgccgg cgagctgccc gccgcagtcg tcgtgctgga
     4741 acacggtaaa accatgaccg agaaggagat cgtggactat gtggccagcc aggttacaac
     4801 cgccaagaag ctgcgcggtg gtgttgtgtt cgtggacgag gtgcctaaag gactgaccgg
     4861 caagttggac gcccgcaaga tccgcgagat tctcattaag gccaagaagg gcggcaagat
     4921 cgccgtgtaa taataccggt caccctccgt accaacgacg catctgatta aagggggtac
     4981 cttatgttca caactggcgt gaatgtaact gtattcagcg atgacccaca caggcataga
     5041 gtgtctgcta ttaataacta tgctcaaaaa ttgtgtacct ttagcttttt aatttgtaaa
     5101 ggggttaata aggaatattt gatgtatagt gccttgacta gaatctagat aactgatcat
     5161 aatcagccat accacatttg tagaggtttt acttgcttta aaaaacctcc cacacctccc
     5221 cctgaacctg aaacataaaa tgaatgcaat tgttgttgtt aacttgttta ttgcagctta
     5281 taatggttac aaataaagca atagcatcac aaatttcaca aataaagcat ttttttcact
     5341 gcattctagt tgtggtttgt ccaaactcat caatgtatct taggcgcgcc gttaacgata
     5401 tccatggtca tagctgtttc ctgtgtgaaa ttgttatccg ctcacaattc cacacaacat
     5461 acgagccgga agcataaagt gtaaagcctg gggtgcctaa tgagtgagct aactcacatt
     5521 aattgcgttg cgctcactgc ccgctttcca gtcgggaaac ctgtcgtgcc agctgcatta
     5581 atgaatcggc caacgcgcgg ggagaggcgg tttgcgtatt gggcgctctt ccgcttcctc
     5641 gctcactgac tcgctgcgct cggtcgttcg gctgcggcga gcggtatcag ctcactcaaa
     5701 ggcggtaata cggttatcca cagaatcagg ggataacgca ggaaagaaca tgtgagcaaa
     5761 aggccagcaa aaggccagga accgtaaaaa ggccgcgttg ctggcgtttt tccataggct
     5821 ccgcccccct gacgagcatc acaaaaatcg acgctcaagt cagaggtggc gaaacccgac
     5881 aggactataa agataccagg cgtttccccc tggaagctcc ctcgtgcgct ctcctgttcc
     5941 gaccctgccg cttaccggat acctgtccgc ctttctccct tcgggaagcg tggcgctttc
     6001 tcatagctca cgctgtaggt atctcagttc ggtgtaggtc gttcgctcca agctgggctg
     6061 tgtgcacgaa ccccccgttc agcccgaccg ctgcgcctta tccggtaact atcgtcttga
     6121 gtccaacccg gtaagacacg acttatcgcc actggcagca gccactggta acaggattag
     6181 cagagcgagg tatgtaggcg gtgctacaga gttcttgaag tggtggccta actacggcta
     6241 cactagaaga acagtatttg gtatctgcgc tctgctgaag ccagttacct tcggaaaaag
     6301 agttggtagc tcttgatccg gcaaacaaac caccgctggt agcggtggtt tttttgtttg
     6361 caagcagcag attacgcgca gaaaaaaagg atctcaagaa gatcctttga tcttttctac
     6421 ggggtctgac gctcagtgga acgaaaactc acgttaaggg attttggtca tgagattatc
     6481 aaaaaggatc ttcacctaga tccttttaaa ttaaaaatga agttttaaat caatctaaag
     6541 tatatatgag taaacttggt ctgacagtta gaaaaactca tcgagcatca aatgaaactg
     6601 caatttattc atatcaggat tatcaatacc atatttttga aaaagccgtt tctgtaatga
     6661 aggagaaaac tcaccgaggc agttccatag gatggcaaga tcctggtatc ggtctgcgat
     6721 tccgactcgt ccaacatcaa tacaacctat taatttcccc tcgtcaaaaa taaggttatc
     6781 aagtgagaaa tcaccatgag tgacgactga atccggtgag aatggcaaaa gtttatgcat
     6841 ttctttccag acttgttcaa caggccagcc attacgctcg tcatcaaaat cactcgcatc
     6901 aaccaaaccg ttattcattc gtgattgcgc ctgagcgaga cgaaatacgc gatcgctgtt
     6961 aaaaggacaa ttacaaacag gaatcgaatg caaccggcgc aggaacactg ccagcgcatc
     7021 aacaatattt tcacctgaat caggatattc ttctaatacc tggaatgctg ttttcccagg
     7081 gatcgcagtg gtgagtaacc atgcatcatc aggagtacgg ataaaatgct tgatggtcgg
     7141 aagaggcata aattccgtca gccagtttag tctgaccatc tcatctgtaa catcattggc
     7201 aacgctacct ttgccatgtt tcagaaacaa ctctggcgca tcgggcttcc catacaatcg
     7261 atagattgtc gcacctgatt gcccgacatt atcgcgagcc catttatacc catataaatc
     7321 agcatccatg ttggaattta atcgcggcct agagcaagac gtttcccgtt gaatatggct
     7381 catactcttc ctttttcaat attattgaag catttatcag ggttattgtc tcatgagcgg
     7441 atacatattt gaatgtattt agaaaaataa acaaataggg gttccgcgca catttccccg
     7501 aaaagtgcca cctgacgtct aagaaaccat tattatcatg acattaacct ataaaaatag
     7561 gcgtatcacg aggccctttc gtctcgcgcg tttcggtgat gacggtgaaa acctctgaca
     7621 catgcagctc ccggagacgg tcacagcttg tctgtaagcg gat
//
